Addgene plasmid #161452: pDONR221-UCP2_STOP
Purpose: Gateway entry clone with codon-optimized ORF sequence for subcloning into custom expression vectors. Contains a STOP codon at the end of the codon-optimized ORF sequence.
Depositing lab: RESOLUTE Consortium & Giulio Superti-Furga. Depositing organization: CeMM Research Center for Molecular Medicine. Publication: The RESOLUTE consortium: unlocking SLC transporters for drug discovery. Superti-Furga G, Lackner D, Wiedmer T, Ingles-Prieto A, Barbosa B, Girardi E, Goldmann U, Gurtl B, Klavins K, Klimek C, Lindinger S, Lineiro-Retes E, Muller AC, Onstein S, Redinger G, Reil D, Sedlyarov V, Wolf G, Crawford M, Everley R, ... Steppan CM. Nat Rev Drug Discov. 2020 Jul;19(7):429-430. doi: 10.1038/d41573-020-00056-6. PubMed 32265506.
Backbone
  Vector backbone: pDONR221
  Backbone manufacturer: ThermoFisher Scientific
  Backbone size w/o insert (bp): 2550
  Vector type: Mammalian Expression
Growth in bacteria
  Bacterial resistance: Kanamycin, 50 μg/mL
  Growth temperature: 37°C
  Growth strain: NEB Stable
  Copy number: High Copy
Gene/Insert
  Gene/Insert name: UCP2 (alt name: SLC25A8, BMIQ4)
  Species: H. sapiens (human)
  Insert size (bp): 930
  Entrez Gene: UCP2 (a.k.a. BMIQ4, SLC25A8, UCPH)
  Cloning method: Gateway Cloning
  Sequencing primers: 5′ M13-fwd; 3′ M13-rev
Terms and licenses: Academic/Nonprofit Terms; Industry Terms
Depositor comments: This plasmid contains a STOP codon at the end of the codon-optimized ORF. For the version of this plasmid that does not contain a STOP codon, please see Addgene plasmid 132286 For more information on the full Resolute plasmid collection, please see www.addgene.org/depositor-collections/re-solute/. Please provide your feedback on this plasmid to the RESOLUTE consortium by filling out their RESOLUTE repository feedback form: https://forms.office.com/Pages/ResponsePage.aspx?id=0e05yklzmkS7rjFGQL4N7z4feCLQvEJAmVcOCM_u885UN1JJRko0Ukg4TVQwNTZLOUxPQVJWT1NHUCQlQCN0PWcu
How to cite: pDONR221-UCP2_STOP was a gift from RESOLUTE Consortium & Giulio Superti-Furga (Addgene plasmid # 161452 ; http://n2t.net/addgene:161452 ; RRID:Addgene_161452)
