[The description below was written by a language model from this plasmid's Addgene catalogue record and pLannotate feature annotations shown in this document.]
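Description:
pDONR221-UCP2_STOP is a Gateway entry clone built on the pDONR221 backbone and carrying a codon-optimized open reading frame for human UCP2 (also known as SLC25A8), a mitochondrial carrier-family protein that creates proton leak across the inner mitochondrial membrane and so uncouples oxidative phosphorylation from ATP synthesis. The roughly 930 bp ORF sits between attL1 and attL2 recombination sites, which allow it to be transferred directionally by an LR Clonase reaction into any attR-containing destination vector. The sequenced plasmid is about 3.5 kb. It replicates in E. coli from a high-copy ColE1/pUC-type origin and is selected with kanamycin through an aminoglycoside phosphotransferase gene.

Although the catalogue lists the vector type as mammalian expression, the annotated features show no eukaryotic promoter or polyadenylation signal. The only promoter annotated near the insert is a T7 promoter lying just outside attL2 on the opposite strand, so expression in cells depends on the destination vector chosen. The rrnB T1 and T2 terminators upstream of the attL1 side are standard pDONR elements that insulate the cloning region from read-through transcription. The short lacI and lacZα matches are backbone remnants rather than functional genes.

This version retains a stop codon at the end of the ORF, so the protein is produced with a native C-terminus or with N-terminal tags supplied by the destination vector, but it cannot be fused to C-terminal tags. A companion clone without the stop codon exists for that purpose. The plasmid belongs to a consortium collection of solute carrier ORFs made for subcloning into custom expression vectors.
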