Features (pLannotate 1.2.2; 10 found; start..end, strand, type, name):
      1..100     +  protein_bind   attL1: mutant version of attL; recombination site for the Gateway® LR reaction LR Clonase™
    106..1032    +  CDS            UCP2: UCP2_HUMAN - Also known as SLC25A8. Experimental evidence at protein level: Swiss-Prot protein existence level 1. UCP are mitochondrial transporter proteins that create proton leaks across the inner mitochondrial membrane, thus uncoupling oxidative phosphorylation from ATP synthesis. As a result, energy is dissipated in the form of heat. From Homo sapiens (Human).
   1037..1136    -  protein_bind   attL2: mutant version of attL; recombination site for the Gateway® LR reaction LR Clonase™
   1154..1172    -  promoter       T7 promoter: promoter for bacteriophage T7 RNA polymerase
   1306..2115    +  CDS            KanR: aminoglycoside phosphotransferase; aph(3')-Ia; confers resistance to kanamycin in bacteria or G418 (Geneticin®) in eukaryotes
   2262..2850    +  rep_origin     ori: high-copy-number ColE1/pMB1/pBR322/pUC origin of replication
   3033..3125    +  CDS            lacI (fragment): lac repressor; lacI; The lac repressor binds to the lac operator to inhibit transcription in E. coli. This inhibition can be relieved by adding lactose or isopropyl-β-D-thiogalactopyranoside (IPTG).
   3180..3207    -  terminator     rrnB T2 terminator: transcription terminator T2 from the E. coli rrnB gene
   3339..3382    +  terminator     rrnB T1 terminator: Escherichia coli rrnB; transcription terminator T1 from the E. coli rrnB gene
   3429..3465    -  CDS            lacZα (fragment): LacZα fragment of β-galactosidase; lacZ fragment
>Addgene plasmid #161452 | pDONR221-UCP2_STOP | addgene full sequence | sequence record 345624 | Addgene NGS Result
CAAATAATGATTTTATTTTGACTGATAGTGACCTGTTCGTTGCAACACATTGATGAGCAATGCTTTTTTA
TAATGCCAACTTTGTACAAAAAAGCAGGCTCCACCATGGTGGGCTTCAAGGCAACCGACGTGCCACCTAC
CGCAACAGTGAAGTTTCTGGGAGCAGGAACAGCAGCATGCATCGCAGACCTGATCACCTTCCCTCTGGAT
ACAGCCAAGGTGAGGCTGCAGATCCAGGGCGAGTCTCAGGGACCAGTGCGGGCAACCGCAAGCGCCCAGT
ACAGAGGCGTGATGGGCACCATCCTGACAATGGTGAGGACAGAGGGCCCTCGCTCCCTGTATAATGGACT
GGTGGCAGGACTGCAGAGGCAGATGTCTTTCGCCAGCGTGCGCATCGGCCTGTACGACTCCGTGAAGCAG
TTTTATACCAAGGGCTCTGAGCACGCCTCCATCGGCTCTAGACTGCTGGCAGGATCTACCACAGGCGCCC
TGGCAGTGGCAGTGGCACAGCCAACCGATGTGGTGAAGGTGAGGTTCCAGGCACAGGCAAGGGCAGGAGG
AGGCCGGAGATACCAGTCTACCGTGAACGCCTATAAGACAATCGCCCGGGAGGAGGGCTTTAGAGGCCTG
TGGAAGGGCACCAGCCCAAACGTGGCAAGGAATGCCATCGTGAACTGTGCCGAGCTGGTGACATACGACC
TGATCAAGGATGCCCTGCTGAAGGCCAATCTGATGACCGACGATCTGCCCTGCCACTTCACAAGCGCCTT
TGGCGCCGGCTTCTGTACCACAGTGATCGCCAGCCCTGTGGATGTGGTGAAGACCAGATACATGAACTCC
GCCCTGGGACAGTATAGCTCCGCCGGACACTGCGCACTGACAATGCTGCAGAAGGAGGGCCCAAGGGCCT
TTTACAAGGGCTTCATGCCCAGCTTTCTGCGCCTGGGCTCCTGGAACGTGGTCATGTTCGTGACCTATGA
GCAGCTGAAGCGGGCCCTGATGGCAGCATGTACATCCAGAGAGGCCCCCTTTTAAGACCCAGCTTTCTTG
TACAAAGTTGGCATTATAAGAAAGCATTGCTTATCAATTTGTTGCAACGAACAGGTCACTATCAGTCAAA
ATAAAATCATTATTTGCCATCCAGCTGATATCCCCTATAGTGAGTCGTATTACATGGTCATAGCTGTTTC
CTGGCAGCTCTGGCCCGTGTCTCAAAATCTCTGATGTTACATTGCACAAGATAAAAATATATCATCATGA
ACAATAAAACTGTCTGCTTACATAAACAGTAATACAAGGGGTGTTATGAGCCATATTCAACGGGAAACGT
CGAGGCCGCGATTAAATTCCAACATGGATGCTGATTTATATGGGTATAAATGGGCTCGCGATAATGTCGG
GCAATCAGGTGCGACAATCTATCGCTTGTATGGGAAGCCCGATGCGCCAGAGTTGTTTCTGAAACATGGC
AAAGGTAGCGTTGCCAATGATGTTACAGATGAGATGGTCAGACTAAACTGGCTGACGGAATTTATGCCTC
TTCCGACCATCAAGCATTTTATCCGTACTCCTGATGATGCATGGTTACTCACCACTGCGATCCCCGGAAA
AACAGCATTCCAGGTATTAGAAGAATATCCTGATTCAGGTGAAAATATTGTTGATGCGCTGGCAGTGTTC
CTGCGCCGGTTGCATTCGATTCCTGTTTGTAATTGTCCTTTTAACAGCGATCGCGTATTTCGTCTCGCTC
AGGCGCAATCACGAATGAATAACGGTTTGGTTGATGCGAGTGATTTTGATGACGAGCGTAATGGCTGGCC
TGTTGAACAAGTCTGGAAAGAAATGCATAAACTTTTGCCATTCTCACCGGATTCAGTCGTCACTCATGGT
GATTTCTCACTTGATAACCTTATTTTTGACGAGGGGAAATTAATAGGTTGTATTGATGTTGGACGAGTCG
GAATCGCAGACCGATACCAGGATCTTGCCATCCTATGGAACTGCCTCGGTGAGTTTTCTCCTTCATTACA
GAAACGGCTTTTTCAAAAATATGGTATTGATAATCCTGATATGAATAAATTGCAGTTTCATTTGATGCTC
GATGAGTTTTTCTAATCAGAATTGGTTAATTGGTTGTAACACTGGCAGAGCATTACGCTGACTTGACGGG
ACGGCGCAAGCTCATGACCAAAATCCCTTAACGTGAGTTACGCGTCGTTCCACTGAGCGTCAGACCCCGT
AGAAAAGATCAAAGGATCTTCTTGAGATCCTTTTTTTCTGCGCGTAATCTGCTGCTTGCAAACAAAAAAA
CCACCGCTACCAGCGGTGGTTTGTTTGCCGGATCAAGAGCTACCAACTCTTTTTCCGAAGGTAACTGGCT
TCAGCAGAGCGCAGATACCAAATACTGTTCTTCTAGTGTAGCCGTAGTTAGGCCACCACTTCAAGAACTC
TGTAGCACCGCCTACATACCTCGCTCTGCTAATCCTGTTACCAGTGGCTGCTGCCAGTGGCGATAAGTCG
TGTCTTACCGGGTTGGACTCAAGACGATAGTTACCGGATAAGGCGCAGCGGTCGGGCTGAACGGGGGGTT
CGTGCACACAGCCCAGCTTGGAGCGAACGACCTACACCGAACTGAGATACCTACAGCGTGAGCTATGAGA
AAGCGCCACGCTTCCCGAAGGGAGAAAGGCGGACAGGTATCCGGTAAGCGGCAGGGTCGGAACAGGAGAG
CGCACGAGGGAGCTTCCAGGGGGAAACGCCTGGTATCTTTATAGTCCTGTCGGGTTTCGCCACCTCTGAC
TTGAGCGTCGATTTTTGTGATGCTCGTCAGGGGGGCGGAGCCTATGGAAAAACGCCAGCAACGCGGCCTT
TTTACGGTTCCTGGCCTTTTGCTGGCCTTTTGCTCACATGTTCTTTCCTGCGTTATCCCCTGATTCTGTG
GATAACCGTATTACCGCCTTTGAGTGAGCTGATACCGCTCGCCGCAGCCGAACGACCGAGCGCAGCGAGT
CAGTGAGCGAGGAAGCGGAAGAGCGCCCAATACGCAAACCGCCTCTCCCCGCGCGTTGGCCGATTCATTA
ATGCAGCTGGCACGACAGGTTTCCCGACTGGAAAGCGGGCAGTGAGCGCAACGCAATTAATACGCGTACC
GCTAGCCAGGAAGAGTTTGTAGAAACGCAAAAAGGCCATCCGTCAGGATGGCCTTCTGCTTAGTTTGATG
CCTGGCAGTTTATGGCGGGCGTCCTGCCCGCCACCCTCCGGGCCGTTGCTTCACAACGTTCAAATCCGCT
CCCGGCGGATTTGTCCTACTCAGGAGAGCGTTCACCGACAAACAACAGATAAAACGAAAGGCCCAGTCTT
CCGACTGAGCCTTTCGTTTTATTTGATGCCTGGCAGTTCCCTACTCTCGCGTTAACGCTAGCATGGATGT
TTTCCCAGTCACGACGTTGTAAAACGACGGCCAGTCTTAAGCTCGGGCCC
