>Addgene plasmid #161452 | pDONR221-UCP2_STOP | depositor partial sequence | sequence record 312839 | Codon-optimized ORF of UCP2
ATGGTGGGCTTCAAGGCAACCGACGTGCCACCTACCGCAACAGTGAAGTTTCTGGGAGCAGGAACAGCAG
CATGCATCGCAGACCTGATCACCTTCCCTCTGGATACAGCCAAGGTGAGGCTGCAGATCCAGGGCGAGTC
TCAGGGACCAGTGCGGGCAACCGCAAGCGCCCAGTACAGAGGCGTGATGGGCACCATCCTGACAATGGTG
AGGACAGAGGGCCCTCGCTCCCTGTATAATGGACTGGTGGCAGGACTGCAGAGGCAGATGTCTTTCGCCA
GCGTGCGCATCGGCCTGTACGACTCCGTGAAGCAGTTTTATACCAAGGGCTCTGAGCACGCCTCCATCGG
CTCTAGACTGCTGGCAGGATCTACCACAGGCGCCCTGGCAGTGGCAGTGGCACAGCCAACCGATGTGGTG
AAGGTGAGGTTCCAGGCACAGGCAAGGGCAGGAGGAGGCCGGAGATACCAGTCTACCGTGAACGCCTATA
AGACAATCGCCCGGGAGGAGGGCTTTAGAGGCCTGTGGAAGGGCACCAGCCCAAACGTGGCAAGGAATGC
CATCGTGAACTGTGCCGAGCTGGTGACATACGACCTGATCAAGGATGCCCTGCTGAAGGCCAATCTGATG
ACCGACGATCTGCCCTGCCACTTCACAAGCGCCTTTGGCGCCGGCTTCTGTACCACAGTGATCGCCAGCC
CTGTGGATGTGGTGAAGACCAGATACATGAACTCCGCCCTGGGACAGTATAGCTCCGCCGGACACTGCGC
ACTGACAATGCTGCAGAAGGAGGGCCCAAGGGCCTTTTACAAGGGCTTCATGCCCAGCTTTCTGCGCCTG
GGCTCCTGGAACGTGGTCATGTTCGTGACCTATGAGCAGCTGAAGCGGGCCCTGATGGCAGCATGTACAT
CCAGAGAGGCCCCCTTTTAA
